>Addgene plasmid #166682 | deltaVP1 + VP2C-GFP-MIOX | addgene full sequence | sequence record 329930 | Addgene NGS Result
CTAGTAGGACTATTTGCAAAGGGAAGGGATGCTAAGGTAGAGGGTGAACGTTACAGAAAAGCAGGCTGGG
AAGCATATTTGAGAAGATGCGGCCAGCAAAACTAAAAAACTGTATTATAAGTAAATGCATGTATACTAAA
CTCACAAATTAGAGCTTCAATTTAATTATATCAGTTATTACCCGGGAATCTCGGTCGTAATGATTTAAAT
GCATGCAAGCTTGGCGTAATCATGGTCATAGCTGTTTCCTGTGTGAAATTGTTATCCGCTCACAATTCCA
CACAACATACGAGCCGGAAGCATAAAGTGTAAAGCCTGGGGTGCCTAATGAGTGAGCTAACTCACATTAA
TTGCGTTGCGCTCACTGCCCGCTTTCCAGTCGGGAAACCTGTCGTGCCAGCTGCATTAATGAATCGGCCA
ACGCGCGGGGAGAGGCGGTTTGCGTATTGGGCGCTCTTCCGCTTCCTCGCTCACTGACTCGCTGCGCTCG
GTCGTTCGGCTGCGGCGAGCGGTATCAGCTCACTCAAAGGCGGTAATACGGTTATCCACAGAATCAGGGG
ATAACGCAGGAAAGAACATGTGAGCAAAAGGCCAGCAAAAGGCCAGGAACCGTAAAAAGGCCGCGTTGCT
GGCGTTTTTCCATAGGCTCCGCCCCCCTGACGAGCATCACAAAAATCGACGCTCAAGTCAGAGGTGGCGA
AACCCGACAGGACTATAAAGATACCAGGCGTTTCCCCCTGGAAGCTCCCTCGTGCGCTCTCCTGTTCCGA
CCCTGCCGCTTACCGGATACCTGTCCGCCTTTCTCCCTTCGGGAAGCGTGGCGCTTTCTCATAGCTCACG
CTGTAGGTATCTCAGTTCGGTGTAGGTCGTTCGCTCCAAGCTGGGCTGTGTGCACGAACCCCCCGTTCAG
CCCGACCGCTGCGCCTTATCCGGTAACTATCGTCTTGAGTCCAACCCGGTAAGACACGACTTATCGCCAC
TGGCAGCAGCCACTGGTAACAGGATTAGCAGAGCGAGGTATGTAGGCGGTGCTACAGAGTTCTTGAAGTG
GTGGCCTAACTACGGCTACACTAGAAGAACAGTATTTGGTATCTGCGCTCTGCTGAAGCCAGTTACCTTC
GGAAAAAGAGTTGGTAGCTCTTGATCCGGCAAACAAACCACCGCTGGTAGCGGTGGTTTTTTTGTTTGCA
AGCAGCAGATTACGCGCAGAAAAAAAGGATCTCAAGAAGATCCTTTGATCTTTTCTACGGGGTCTGACGC
TCAGTGGAACGAAAACTCACGTTAAGGGATTTTGGTCATGAGATTATCAAAAAGGATCTTCACCTAGATC
CTTTTAAATTAAAAATGAAGTTTTAAATCAATCTAAAGTATATATGAGTAAACTTGGTCTGACAGTTACC
AATGCTTAATCAGTGAGGCACCTATCTCAGCGATCTGTCTATTTCGTTCATCCATAGTTGCCTGACTCCC
CGTCGTGTAGATAACTACGATACGGGAGGGCTTACCATCTGGCCCCAGTGCTGCAATGATACCGCGAGAC
CCACGCTCACCGGCTCCAGATTTATCAGCAATAAACCAGCCAGCCGGAAGGGCCGAGCGCAGAAGTGGTC
CTGCAACTTTATCCGCCTCCATCCAGTCTATTAATTGTTGCCGGGAAGCTAGAGTAAGTAGTTCGCCAGT
TAATAGTTTGCGCAACGTTGTTGCCATTGCTACAGGCATCGTGGTGTCACGCTCGTCGTTTGGTATGGCT
TCATTCAGCTCCGGTTCCCAACGATCAAGGCGAGTTACATGATCCCCCATGTTGTGCAAAAAAGCGGTTA
GCTCCTTCGGTCCTCCGATCGTTGTCAGAAGTAAGTTGGCCGCAGTGTTATCACTCATGGTTATGGCAGC
ACTGCATAATTCTCTTACTGTCATGCCATCCGTAAGATGCTTTTCTGTGACTGGTGAGTACTCAACCAAG
TCATTCTGAGAATAGTGTATGCGGCGACCGAGTTGCTCTTGCCCGGCGTCAATACGGGATAATACCGCGC
CACATAGCAGAACTTTAAAAGTGCTCATCATTGGAAAACGTTCTTCGGGGCGAAAACTCTCAAGGATCTT
ACCGCTGTTGAGATCCAGTTCGATGTAACCCACTCGTGCACCCAACTGATCTTCAGCATCTTTTACTTTC
ACCAGCGTTTCTGGGTGAGCAAAAACAGGAAGGCAAAATGCCGCAAAAAAGGGAATAAGGGCGACACGGA
AATGTTGAATACTCATACTCTTCCTTTTTCAATATTATTGAAGCATTTATCAGGGTTATTGTCTCATGAG
CGGATACATATTTGAATGTATTTAGAAAAATAAACAAATAGGGGTTCCGCGCACATTTCCCCGAAAAGTG
CCACCTGACGTCTAAGAAACCATTATTATCATGACATTAACCTATAAAAATAGGCGTATCACGAGGCCCT
TTCGTCTCGCGCGTTTCGGTGATGACGGTGAAAACCTCTGACACATGCAGCTCCCGGAGACGGTCACAGC
TTGTCTGTAAGCGGATGCCGGGAGCAGACAAGCCCGTCAGGGCGCGTCAGCGGGTGTTGGCGGGTGTCGG
GGCTGGCTTAACTATGCGGCATCAGAGCAGATTGTACTGAGAGTGCACCATATGCGGTGTGAAATACCGC
ACAGATGCGTAAGGAGAAAATACCGCATCAGGCGCCATTCGCCATTCAGGCTGCGCAACTGTTGGGAAGG
GCGATCGGTGCGGGCCTCTTCGCTATTACGCCAGCTGGCGAAAGGGGGATGTGCTGCAAGGCGATTAAGT
TGGGTAACGCCAGGGTTTTCCCAGTCACGACGTTGTAAAACGACGGCCAGTGAATTCATTTAAATTTTTT
TGATTCGGTAATCTCCGAACAGAAGGAAGAACGAAGGAAGGAGCACAGACTTAGATTGGTATATATACGC
ATATGTAGTGTTGAAGAAACATGAAATTGCCCAGTATTCTTAACCCAACTGCACAGAACAAAAACCTGCA
GGAAACGAAGATAAAACATGTCCACAAAATCATATACCAGTAGAGCTGAGACTCATGCAAGTCCGGTTGC
ATCGAAACTTTTACGTTTAATGGATGAAAAGAAGACCAATTTGTGTGCTTCTCTTGACGTTCGTTCGACT
GATGAGCTATTGAAACTTGTTGAAACGTTGGGTCCATACATTTGCCTTTTGAAAACACACGTTGATATCT
TGGATGATTTCAGTTATGAGGGTACTGTCGTTCCATTGAAAGCATTGGCAGAGAAATACAAGTTCTTGAT
ATTTGAGGACAGAAAATTCGCCGATATCGGTAACACAGTCAAATTACAATATACATCGGGCGTTTACCGT
ATCGCAGAATGGTCTGATATCACCAACGCCCACGGGGTTACTGGTGCTGGTATTGTTGCTGGCTTGAAAC
AAGGTGCGCAAGAGGTCACCAAAGAACCAAGGGGATTATTGATGCTTGCTGAATTGTCTTCCAAGGGTTC
TCTAGCACACGGTGAATATACTAAGGGTACCGTTGATATTGCAAAGAGTGATAAAGATTTCGTTATTGGG
TTCATTGCTCAGAACGATATGGGAGGAAGAGAAGAAGGGTTTGATTGGCTAATCATGACCCCAGGTGTAG
GTTTAGACGACAAAGGCGATGCATTGGGTCAGCAGTACAGAACCGTCGACGAAGTTGTAAGTGGTGGATC
AGATATCATCATTGTTGGCAGAGGACTTTTCGCCAAGGGTAGAGATCCTAAGGTTGAAGGTGAAAGATAC
AGAAATGCTGGATGGGAAGCGTACCAAAAGAGAATCAGCGCTCCCCATTAATTATACAGGAAACTTAATA
GAACAAATCACATATTTAATCTAATAGCCACCTGCATTGGCACGGTGCAACACTACTTCAACTTCATCTT
ACAAAAAGATCACGTGATCTGTTGTATTGGGATCTCTAGAGTAACAATATCATGAGACCTTTTATAGAAG
TGGCGCCAAAACTAAATGTATTTGAAAATACAAAAAACGCACAGGTTTCTTTATATATGTATATATATAT
ATATATATATAAAACTGTACATATACTGTTTAAATTAATCTATCTCGAGTCACCAGCTCAGGGTGCCCGG
GCAGTACTTGTCAATCAGCCCTTGATAGTAGGGACGCAGGCTCTCCACATCCGGTAGGTCAGGGCACTTC
GTGTACAGATCAAACTTGTTGAACTCTTGCACCCAGGGCAGCATATCCAGGTCCTGCTGGCTGCACAGCT
GACGGTAGTCACCGCCGGTGTGCCACGGATAGAAGGAGTGGAAACGGATCATGTAGAAGGCCTCTGAAGG
CAGGGAGAACTTGTTGAACTTCATCATCTGGTATAGGTACTCATCATGGCCCCAGGACATAAGGACGTTC
TCTAGTCCACAGTGAGGCTGGTACATGCCCAGTTCTGTGCTGTAACGAGGATCCTGCAGGTCAGGATTGT
CCTGGAAAGTAGAGTCACAGAACACCACAGAGGCCTGGGGACGGCAGCCCACGGGGAACGTGTCTCCAAC
AACAGCCCACTGAGGTTCCCCCCACAGAGCCATAATTTTCCCCAGATCGTGCAAAAGTCCGACCAGGTGG
AACCAGTCCTTGTCCGGGTGGGCTTTACGGATGCCCTCCGCGGTCTGGAACGCGTGGAAGGAGTTGGGGA
AATCTACGTCTGGGTCAGATTCGTCCACCAGATCATCCAGCATGCCCACAGCCTCCATGATGGTCATCTT
CTTGTAAGAGAAGCCTCCATACTGGATACGCTTCCTGCTGACGAAGTCCACAGTCTGGTGAGTGTGCATC
AGCTTGTATGTGGTAAAGACACGATCCAGCAACGGGCCTGAAGTATAGTTACGGAAGCTGTCCTTGCTTT
TGGCCATCTCTGGGTCCACATCGGGACGATAGACCAGGGAAGGATCTGGACCAACATCGACCTTCATGAG
CTCAGCACCACCAGTACCTCCTCCACCAGCAGATCTTTTGTACAATTCATCCATACCATGGGTAATACCA
GCAGCAGTAACAAATTCTAACAAGACCATGTGGTCTCTCTTTTCGTTTGGATCTTTGGATAAGGCAGATT
GAGTGGATAAGTAATGGTTGTCTGGTAACAAGACTGGACCATCACCAATTGGAGTATTTTGTTGATAATG
GTCAGCTAATTGAACAGAACCATCTTCAATGTTGTGTCTAATTTTGAAGTTAACTTTGATACCATTCTTT
TGTTTGTCAGCCATGATGTAAACATTGTGAGAGTTATAGTTGTATTCCAATTTGTGACCTAAAATGTTAC
CATCTTCTTTAAAATCAATACCTTTTAATTCGATTCTATTAACTAAGGTATCACCTTCAAACTTGACTTC
AGCTCTGGTCTTGTAGTTACCGTCATCTTTGAAAAAAATAGTTCTTTCTTGAACATAACCTTCTGGCATG
GCAGACTTGAAAAAGTCATGTTGTTTCATATGATCTGGGTATCTCGCAAAACATTGAACACCATAACCGA
AAGTAGTGACTAAGGTTGGCCATGGAACTGGCAATTTACCAGTAGTACAAATAAATTTTAAGGTCAATTT
ACCGTAAGTAGCATCACCTTCACCTTCACCGGAGACAGAAAATTTGTGACCATTAACATCACCATCTAAT
TCAACCAAAATTGGGACAACACCAGTGAATAATTCTTCACCTTTAGAGGATCCCATAGAACCGCCGCCAC
CGGAGCCACCGCCACCAGAACCACCACCACCTGGAGTGATGTCACCATACAAACCCAAAATCAATGGCAA
CATCCAATCTGGAGTAACTCTTTGATGAGAAACAACTTGAGCTTGATAAAATTTAATAACTTCACCAGAT
TCATCTTGAATATGAGCAGCTGGAGTTGGACCACCATTACCCATTTTATCGATTTATATTGAATTTTCAA
AAATTCTTACTTTTTTTTTTGGATGGACGCAAAGAAGTTTAATAATCATATTACATGGCAATACCACCAT
ATACATATCCATATCTAATCTTACTTATATGTTGTGGAAATGTAAAGAGCCCCATTATCTTAGCCTAAAA
AAACCTTCTCTTTGGAACTTTCAGTAATACGCTTAACTGCTCATTGCTATATTGAAGTACGGATTAGAAG
CCGCCGAGCGGGCGACAGCCCTCCGACGGAAGACTCTCCTCCGTGCGTCCTGGTCTTCACCGGTCGCGTT
CCTGAAACGCAGATGTGCCTCGCGCCGCACTGCTCCGAACAATAAAGATTCTACAATACTAGCTTTTATG
GTTATGAAGAGGAAAAATTGGCAGTAACCTGGCCCCACAAACCTTCAAATCAACGAATCAAATTAACAAC
CATAGGATAATAATGCGATTAGTTTTTTAGCCTTATTTCTGGGGTAATTAATCAGCGAAGCGATGATTTT
TGATCTATTAACAGATATATAAATGCAAAAGCTGCATAACCACTTTAACTAATACTTTCAACATTTTCGG
TTTGTATTACTTCTTATTCAAATGTCATAAAAGTATCAACAAAAAATTGTTAATATACCTCTATACTTTA
ACGTCAAGGAGAAAAAACTATAGCTAGCAAAATGGCTTCAGGTGTAAGTAAATGCGAAACCAAATGCACA
AAGGCTTGCCCTAGACCAGCTCCAGTTCCTAAGTTATTGATTAAAGGTGGTATGGAAGTTTTGGATTTGG
TTACAGGTCCAGATTCTGTTACTGAAATCGAAGCATTTTTGAACCCAAGAATGGGTCAACCACCAACACC
AGAATCTTTAACTGAAGGTGGTCAATATTACGGTTGGTCAAGAGGTATTAATTTGGCTACATCTGATACT
GAAGATTCACCAGGTAATAATACATTACCAACTTGGTCTATGGCAAAATTGCAATTACCAATGTTGAACG
AAGATTTGACTTGTGATACTTTGCAAATGTGGGAAGCAGTTTCAGTTAAAACAGAAGTTGTTGGTTCTGG
TTCTTTGTTGGATGTTCATGGTTTTAATAAGCCAACAGATACTGTTAACACAAAGGGTATTTCTACTCCA
GTTGAAGGTTCACAATATCATGTTTTTGCTGTTGGTGGTGAACCATTGGATTTGCAAGGTTTAGTTACAG
ATGCAAGAACTAAGTACAAGGAAGAAGGTGTTGTTACTATTAAAACAATCACTAAGAAAGATATGGTTAA
TAAGGATCAAGTTTTGAACCCAATTTCAAAGGCTAAATTGGATAAGGATGGCATGTACCCAGTTGAAATT
TGGCATCCAGATCCAGCTAAAAATGAAAACACAAGATACTTCGGTAATTACACTGGTGGTACTACAACTC
CACCAGTTTTGCAATTCACTAACACTTTGACAACTGTTTTGTTAGATGAAAATGGTGTTGGTCCATTATG
TAAAGGTGAAGGTTTGTACTTATCTTGCGTTGATATTATGGGTTGGAGAGTTACAAGAAACTACGATGTT
CATCATTGGAGAGGTTTGCCAAGATACTTCAAGATTACTTTAAGAAAAAGATGGGTTAAAAATCCATACC
CAATGGCTTCTTTGATTTCTTCTTTGTTTAATAATATGTTACCACAAGTTCAAGGTCAACCAATGGAAGG
TGAAAACACACAAGTTGAAGAAGTTAGAGTTTACGATGGTACTGAACCAGTTCCAGGTGACCCTGACATG
ACAAGATATGTAGATAGATTCGGTAAAACTAAAACTGTATTCCCTGGTAATTAAGCGGCCGCA
Features (pLannotate 1.2.2; 18 found; start..end, strand, type, name):
      6..105     +  CDS            URA3 (fragment): orotidine-5'-phosphate decarboxylase, required for uracil biosynthesis; S. cerevisiae URA3; yeast auxotrophic marker, counterselectable with 5-fluoroorotic acid (5-FOA)
    259..275     -  protein_bind   lac operator: The lac repressor binds to the lac operator to inhibit transcription in E. coli. This inhibition can be relieved by adding lactose or isopropyl-β-D-thiogalactopyranoside (IPTG). lac repressor encoded by lacI
    283..313     -  promoter       lac promoter: promoter for the E. coli lac operon
    328..349     -  protein_bind   CAP binding site: CAP binding activates transcription in the presence of cAMP. E. coli catabolite activator protein
    362..454     -  CDS            lacI (fragment): lac repressor; lacI; The lac repressor binds to the lac operator to inhibit transcription in E. coli. This inhibition can be relieved by adding lactose or isopropyl-β-D-thiogalactopyranoside (IPTG).
    637..1225    -  rep_origin     ori: high-copy-number ColE1/pMB1/pBR322/pUC origin of replication
   1396..2256    -  CDS            AmpR: β-lactamase; bla; confers resistance to ampicillin, carbenicillin, and related antibiotics
   2257..2361    -  promoter       AmpR promoter: bla
   2456..2491    +  CDS            rop (fragment): Rop protein, which maintains plasmids at low copy number; rop
   2593..2692    +  misc_feature   bom (fragment): basis of mobility region from pBR322
   2698..2855    -  CDS            lacZα (fragment): LacZα fragment of β-galactosidase; lacZ fragment
   2862..3025    +  promoter       URA3 promoter (fragment): S. cerevisiae URA3
   3028..3813    +  CDS            URA3: PYRF_YEAST - Experimental evidence at protein level: Swiss-Prot protein existence level 1. From Saccharomyces cerevisiae (strain ATCC 204508 / S288c) (Baker's yeast).
   4113..4967    -  CDS            Miox: MIOX_MOUSE - Also known as Aldrl6, Rsor. Experimental evidence at protein level: Swiss-Prot protein existence level 1. From Mus musculus (Mouse).
   5007..5717    -  CDS            GFPmut3: GFPmut3 is a basic (constitutively fluorescent) green fluorescent protein published in 1996, derived from Aequorea victoria. It is reported to be a very rapidly-maturing weak dimer.
   5772..5924    -  CDS            VP2_POVMA (fragment): Experimental evidence at protein level: Swiss-Prot protein existence level 1. [Isoform VP3]: structural protein that resides within the core of the capsid surrounded by 72 VP1 pentamers. Following virus endocytosis and trafficking to the endoplasmic reticulum, VP2 and VP3 form oligomers and integrate into the endoplasmic reticulum membrane. Heterooligomer VP2-VP3 may create a viroporin for transporting the viral genome across the endoplasmic reticulum membrane to the cytoplasm. Nuclear entry of the viral DNA involves the selective exposure and importin recognition of VP2 or Vp3 nuclear localiz
   5945..6598    +  promoter       GAL1,10 promoter: GAL1 and GAL10 genes of S. cerevisiae; divergent inducible promoter, regulated by Gal4
   6600..7751    +  CDS            VP1_POVMP: Experimental evidence at protein level: Swiss-Prot protein existence level 1. Forms an icosahedral capsid with a T=7 symmetry and a 40 nm diameter. The capsid is composed of 72 pentamers linked to each other by disulfide bonds and associated with VP2 or VP3 proteins. Interacts with terminal alpha(2,3)-linked sialic acids on the cell surface to provide virion attachment to target cell. This attachment induces virion internalization predominantly through caveolin-mediated endocytosis. Once attached, the virion is internalized by caveolin- mediated endocytosis and traffics to the endoplasmic reti
