[The description below was written by a language model from this plasmid's Addgene catalogue record and pLannotate feature annotations shown in this document.]
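Description:
deltaVP1 + VP2C-GFP-MIOX is a yeast integrative expression plasmid of about 7.8 kb, built on the pILGFPB5A backbone for synthetic biology work in Saccharomyces cerevisiae. In E. coli it is maintained at high copy through a ColE1/pUC-type origin and selected with ampicillin via the β-lactamase gene. No yeast replication origin is annotated, consistent with its integrative design. Yeast transformants are selected by uracil prototrophy. The catalogue describes the marker as Kluyveromyces lactis URA3, whereas the automated annotation matched the full-length marker ORF to the S. cerevisiae orotidine-5'-phosphate decarboxylase, most likely by homology. Separate short S. cerevisiae URA3 promoter and coding fragments are also annotated. They may act as homology for chromosomal targeting, but the record does not state the integration locus. Remnants of lac, lacI, rop, bom and lacZα sequences are backbone carry-over.

The payload is organised around the divergent, Gal4-regulated GAL1,10 promoter, so both genes are co-induced by galactose. The GAL1 side drives deltaVP1, a murine polyomavirus major capsid protein VP1 mutant lacking its nuclear localisation signal. VP1 assembles from pentamers into icosahedral capsid-like shells. The GAL10 side drives a tripartite fusion, which the feature table shows in the order VP2 C-terminal fragment, yeast-enhanced GFP (annotated as GFPmut3), then mouse myo-inositol oxygenase (MIOX). In the virus, VP2 sits inside the capsid in association with VP1 pentamers, so the VP2C fragment presumably serves as an anchor that recruits the fused cargo into the assembling shell, with GFP reporting on it. No terminators are annotated. In line with the associated publication on self-assembling nanocompartments, the plasmid is used to encapsulate a metabolic enzyme within virus-like particles in yeast to organise pathway reactions.
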