Addgene plasmid #166682: deltaVP1 + VP2C-GFP-MIOX
Purpose: Yeast integrative plasmid for expressing deltaVP1 (GAL1 promoter) and mouse myo-inositol oxygenase fused to VP2C-GFP (GAL10 promoter). Contains uracil auxotrophic marker (K. lactis URA3).
Depositing lab: Claudia Vickers. Depositing organization: University of Queensland. Publication: Artificial Self-assembling Nanocompartment for Organizing Metabolic Pathways in Yeast. Cheah LC, Stark T, Adamson LSR, Abidin RS, Lau YH, Sainsbury F, Vickers CE. ACS Synth Biol. 2021 Dec 17;10(12):3251-3263. doi: 10.1021/acssynbio.1c00045. Epub 2021 Sep 30. PubMed 34591448.
Backbone
  Vector backbone: pILGFPB5A
  Vector type: Yeast Expression, Synthetic Biology
  Selectable markers: URA3
Growth in bacteria
  Bacterial resistance: Ampicillin, 100 μg/mL
  Growth temperature: 37°C
  Growth strain: DH5alpha
  Copy number: High Copy
Gene/Insert 1
  Gene/Insert name: VP2C-GFP-MIOX (alt name: VP2C-yEGFP-mmMIOX)
  Species: M. musculus (mouse), S. cerevisiae (budding yeast), Synthetic; Murine polyomavirus
  Insert size (bp): 1815
  Promoter: GAL10
  Cloning method: Gibson Cloning
  Sequencing primers: 5′ GTGGTAATGCCATGTAATATGATTATTAAAC; 3′ GCATTGGCACGGTGCAACAC
Gene/Insert 2
  Gene/Insert name: Murine polyomavirus deltaVP1 (NLS deletion mutant) (alt name: MPyV deltaVP1)
  Species: S. cerevisiae (budding yeast), Synthetic; Murine polyomavirus
  Insert size (bp): 1143
  Promoter: GAL1
  Cloning method: Gibson Cloning
  Sequencing primers: 5′ ACTTCTTATTCAAATGTCATAAAAGTATCAAC; 3′ CCAGCCTGCTTTTCTGTAAC
Terms and licenses: Academic/Nonprofit Terms; Industry Terms: Not Available to Industry
Depositor comments: Please visit https://www.biorxiv.org/content/10.1101/2021.01.30.428974v1 for BioRxiv preprint
How to cite: deltaVP1 + VP2C-GFP-MIOX was a gift from Claudia Vickers (Addgene plasmid # 166682 ; http://n2t.net/addgene:166682 ; RRID:Addgene_166682)
